>Addgene plasmid #55674 | RASL10A | depositor partial sequence | sequence record 86215 | RASL10A
ATGGGCGGCAGCCTGCGGGTGGCTGTTCTGGGTGCTCCGGGAGTGGGTAAGACCGCCATCATCCGCCAAT
TCTTGTTTGGTGACTATCCTGAGCGCCACCGACCCACGGACAGTCCCTGCCTCTACCGACCCGCGGTGCT
GCTCGACGGCGCGGTCTACGACCTGAGTATCCGCGATGGTGACGTCGCTGGACCCGGCTCAAGCCCCAGA
AGTCTTGAGGAGTGGCCGGACCCTAAAGACTGGAGCTTGCAGGACACAGACGCCTTTGTGCTGGTCTACG
ACATCTGCAGCCCCGACAGTTTCGATTATGTTAAAGCCCTGAGGCAGCGTATAGCAGAAAACAGGCCGGC
GGGAGCACCAGAGGCACCCATCCTGGTGGTAGGCAACAAGCGGGACCGTCAGCGGCTGCGCTTCGGACCT
CGCCGTGCACTGGCCACTCTAGTTCGTAGGGGCTGGCGCTGTGGCTACCTCGAGTGCTCAGCCAAATACA
ATTGGCACGTGCTGCGTCTCTTCCGAGAGCTTCTGCGTTGTGCTTTGGTGCGCACACGTCCTGCACATCC
GACCCTCCGCCTGCAGGGGGCGCTGCACCCAGCGCGCTGCAGCCTCATGTGA
