>Addgene plasmid #55674 | RASL10A | depositor partial sequence | sequence record 86216 | pGEX2T backbone
ACGTTATCGACTGCACGGTGCACCAATGCTTCTGGCGTCAGGCAGCCATCGGAAGCTGTGGTATGGCTGT
GCAGGTCGTAAATCACTGCATAATTCGTGTCGCTCAAGGCGCACTCCCGTTCTGGATAATGTTTTTTGCG
CCGACATCATAACGGTTCTGGCAAATATTCTGAAATGAGCTGTTGACAATTAATCATCGGCTCGTATAAT
GTGTGGAATTGTGAGCGGATAACAATTTCACACAGGAAACAGTATTCATGTCCCCTATACTAGGTTATTG
GAAAATTAAGGGCCTTGTGCAACCCACTCGACTTCTTTTGGAATATCTTGAAGAAAAATATGAAGAGCAT
TTGTATGAGCGCGATGAAGGTGATAAATGGCGAAACAAAAAGTTTGAATTGGGTTTGGAGTTTCCCAATC
TTCCTTATTATATTGATGGTGATGTTAAATTAACACAGTCTATGGCCATCATACGTTATATAGCTGACAA
GCACAACATGTTGGGTGGTTGTCCAAAAGAGCGTGCAGAGATTTCAATGCTTGAAGGAGCGGTTTTGGAT
ATTAGATACGGTGTTTCGAGAATTGCATATAGTAAAGACTTTGAAACTCTCAAAGTTGATTTTCTTAGCA
AGCTACCTGAAATGCTGAAAATGTTCGAAGATCGTTTATGTCATAAAACATATTTAAATGGTGATCATGT
AACCCATCCTGACTTCATGTTGTATGACGCTCTTGATGTTGTTTTATACATGGACCCAATGTGCCTGGAT
GCGTTCCCAAAATTAGTTTGTTTTAAAAAACGTATTGAAGCTATCCCACAAATTGATAAGTACTTGAAAT
CCAGCAAGTATATAGCATGGCCTTTGCAGGGCTGGCAAGCCACGTTTGGTGGTGGCGACCATCCTCCAAA
ATCGGATCTGGTTCCGCGTGGATCCCCGGGAATTCATCGTGACTGACTGACGATCTGCCTCGCGCGTTTC
GGTGATGACGGTGAAAACCTCTGACACATGCAGCTCCCGGAGACGGTCACAGCTTGTCTGTAAGCGGATG
CCGGGAGCAGACAAGCCCGTCAGGGCGCGTCAGCGGGTGTTGGCGGGTGTCGGGGCGCAGCCATGACCCA
GTCACGTAGCGATAGCGGAGTGTATAATTCTTGAAGACGAAAGGGCCTCGTGATACGCCTATTTTTATAG
GTTAATGTCATGATAATAATGGTTTCTTAGACGTCAGGTGGCACTTTTCGGGGAAATGTGCGCGGAACCC
CTATTTGTTTATTTTTCTAAATACATTCAAATATGTATCCGCTCATGAGACAATAACCCTGATAAATGCT
TCAATAATATTGAAAAAGGAAGAGTATGAGTATTCAACATTTCCGTGTCGCCCTTATTCCCTTTTTTGCG
GCATTTTGCCTTCCTGTTTTTGCTCACCCAGAAACGCTGGTGAAAGTAAAAGATGCTGAAGATCAGTTGG
GTGCACGAGTGGGTTACATCGAACTGGATCTCAACAGCGGTAAGATCCTTGAGAGTTTTCGCCCCGAAGA
ACGTTTTCCAATGATGAGCACTTTTAAAGTTCTGCTATGTGGCGCGGTATTATCCCGTGTTGACGCCGGG
CAAGAGCAACTCGGTCGCCGCATACACTATTCTCAGAATGACTTGGTTGAGTACTCACCAGTCACAGAAA
AGCATCTTACGGATGGCATGACAGTAAGAGAATTATGCAGTGCTGCCATAACCATGAGTGATAACACTGC
GGCCAACTTACTTCTGACAACGATCGGAGGACCGAAGGAGCTAACCGCTTTTTTGCACAACATGGGGGAT
CATGTAACTCGCCTTGATCGTTGGGAACCGGAGCTGAATGAAGCCATACCAAACGACGAGCGTGACACCA
CGATGCCTGCAGCAATGGCAACAACGTTGCGCAAACTATTAACTGGCGAACTACTTACTCTAGCTTCCCG
GCAACAATTAATAGACTGGATGGAGGCGGATAAAGTTGCAGGACCACTTCTGCGCTCGGCCCTTCCGGCT
GGCTGGTTTATTGCTGATAAATCTGGAGCCGGTGAGCGTGGGTCTCGCGGTATCATTGCAGCACTGGGGC
CAGATGGTAAGCCCTCCCGTATCGTAGTTATCTACACGACGGGGAGTCAGGCAACTATGGATGAACGAAA
TAGACAGATCGCTGAGATAGGTGCCTCACTGATTAAGCATTGGTAACTGTCAGACCAAGTTTACTCATAT
ATACTTTAGATTGATTTAAAACTTCATTTTTAATTTAAAAGGATCTAGGTGAAGATCCTTTTTGATAATC
TCATGACCAAAATCCCTTAACGTGAGTTTTCGTTCCACTGAGCGTCAGACCCCGTAGAAAAGATCAAAGG
ATCTTCTTGAGATCCTTTTTTTCTGCGCGTAATCTGCTGCTTGCAAACAAAAAAACCACCGCTACCAGCG
GTGGTTTGTTTGCCGGATCAAGAGCTACCAACTCTTTTTCCGAAGGTAACTGGCTTCAGCAGAGCGCAGA
TACCAAATACTGTCCTTCTAGTGTAGCCGTAGTTAGGCCACCACTTCAAGAACTCTGTAGCACCGCCTAC
ATACCTCGCTCTGCTAATCCTGTTACCAGTGGCTGCTGCCAGTGGCGATAAGTCGTGTCTTACCGGGTTG
GACTCAAGACGATAGTTACCGGATAAGGCGCAGCGGTCGGGCTGAACGGGGGGTTCGTGCACACAGCCCA
GCTTGGAGCGAACGACCTACACCGAACTGAGATACCTACAGCGTGAGCTATGAGAAAGCGCCACGCTTCC
CGAAGGGAGAAAGGCGGACAGGTATCCGGTAAGCGGCAGGGTCGGAACAGGAGAGCGCACGAGGGAGCTT
CCAGGGGGAAACGCCTGGTATCTTTATAGTCCTGTCGGGTTTCGCCACCTCTGACTTGAGCGTCGATTTT
TGTGATGCTCGTCAGGGGGGCGGAGCCTATGGAAAAACGCCAGCAACGCGGCCTTTTTACGGTTCCTGGC
CTTTTGCTGGCCTTTTGCTCACATGTTCTTTCCTGCGTTATCCCCTGATTCTGTGGATAACCGTATTACC
GCCTTTGAGTGAGCTGATACCGCTCGCCGCAGCCGAACGACCGAGCGCAGCGAGTCAGTGAGCGAGGAAG
CGGAAGAGCGCCTGATGCGGTATTTTCTCCTTACGCATCTGTGCGGTATTTCACACCGCATAAATTCCGA
CACCATCGAATGGTGCAAAACCTTTCGCGGTATGGCATGATAGCGCCCGGAAGAGAGTCAATTCAGGGTG
GTGAATGTGAAACCAGTAACGTTATACGATGTCGCAGAGTATGCCGGTGTCTCTTATCAGACCGTTTCCC
GCGTGGTGAACCAGGCCAGCCACGTTTCTGCGAAAACGCGGGAAAAAGTGGAAGCGGCGATGGCGGAGCT
GAATTACATTCCCAACCGCGTGGCACAACAACTGGCGGGCAAACAGTCGTTGCTGATTGGCGTTGCCACC
TCCAGTCTGGCCCTGCACGCGCCGTCGCAAATTGTCGCGGCGATTAAATCTCGCGCCGATCAACTGGGTG
CCAGCGTGGTGGTGTCGATGGTAGAACGAAGCGGCGTCGAAGCCTGTAAAGCGGCGGTGCACAATCTTCT
CGCGCAACGCGTCAGTGGGCTGATCATTAACTATCCGCTGGATGACCAGGATGCCATTGCTGTGGAAGCT
GCCTGCACTAATGTTCCGGCGTTATTTCTTGATGTCTCTGACCAGACACCCATCAACAGTATTATTTTCT
CCCATGAAGACGGTACGCGACTGGGCGTGGAGCATCTGGTCGCATTGGGTCACCAGCAAATCGCGCTGTT
AGCGGGCCCATTAAGTTCTGTCTCGGCGCGTCTGCGTCTGGCTGGCTGGCATAAATATCTCACTCGCAAT
CAAATTCAGCCGATAGCGGAACGGGAAGGCGACTGGAGTGCCATGTCCGGTTTTCAACAAACCATGCAAA
TGCTGAATGAGGGCATCGTTCCCACTGCGATGCTGGTTGCCAACGATCAGATGGCGCTGGGCGCAATGCG
CGCCATTACCGAGTCCGGGCTGCGCGTTGGTGCGGATATCTCGGTAGTGGGATACGACGATACCGAAGAC
AGCTCATGTTATATCCCGCCGTTAACCACCATCAAACAGGATTTTCGCCTGCTGGGGCAAACCAGCGTGG
ACCGCTTGCTGCAACTCTCTCAGGGCCAGGCGGTGAAGGGCAATCAGCTGTTGCCCGTCTCACTGGTGAA
AAGAAAAACCACCCTGGCGCCCAATACGCAAACCGCCTCTCCCCGCGCGTTGGCCGATTCATTAATGCAG
CTGGCACGACAGGTTTCCCGACTGGAAAGCGGGCAGTGAGCGCAACGCAATTAATGTGAGTTAGCTCACT
CATTAGGCACCCCAGGCTTTACACTTTATGCTTCCGGCTCGTATGTTGTGTGGAATTGTGAGCGGATAAC
AATTTCACACAGGAAACAGCTATGACCATGATTACGGATTCACTGGCCGTCGTTTTACAACGTCGTGACT
GGGAAAACCCTGGCGTTACCCAACTTAATCGCCTTGCAGCACATCCCCCTTTCGCCAGCTGGCGTAATAG
CGAAGAGGCCCGCACCGATCGCCCTTCCCAACAGTTGCGCAGCCTGAATGGCGAATGGCGCTTTGCCTGG
TTTCCGGCACCAGAAGCGGTGCCGGAAAGCTGGCTGGAGTGCGATCTTCCTGAGGCCGATACTGTCGTCG
TCCCCTCAAACTGGCAGATGCACGGTTACGATGCGCCCATCTACACCAACGTAACCTATCCCATTACGGT
CAATCCGCCGTTTGTTCCCACGGAGAATCCGACGGGTTGTTACTCGCTCACATTTAATGTTGATGAAAGC
TGGCTACAGGAAGGCCAGACGCGAATTATTTTTGATGGCGTTGGAATT
