>Addgene plasmid #55674 | RASL10A | addgene partial sequence | sequence record 92845 | pGEX5 5'-GGGCTGGCAAGCCACGTTTGGTG-3'
ATCCGGCGGCAGCCTGCGGGTGGCTGTTCTGGGTGCTCCGGGAGTGGGTAAGACCGCCATCATCCGCCAA
TTCTTGTTTGGTGACTATCCTGAGCGCCACCGACCCACGGACAGTCCCTGCCTCTACCGACCCGCGGTGC
TGCTCGACGGCGCGGTCTACGACCTGAGTATCCGCGATGGTGACGTCGCTGGACCCGGCTCAAGCCCCAG
AAGTCTTGAGGAGTGGCCGGACCCTAAAGACTGGAGCTTGCAGGACACAGACGCCTTTGTGCTGGTCTAC
GACATCTGCAGCCCCGACAGTTTCGATTATGTTAAAGCCCTGAGGCAGCGTATAGCAGAAAACAGGCCGG
CGGGAGCACCAGAGGCACCCATCCTGGTGGTAGGCAACAAGCGGGACCGTCAGCGGCTGCGCTTCGGACC
TCGCCGTGCACTGGCCACTCTAGTTCGTAGGGGCTGGCGCTGTGGCTACCTCGAGTGCTCAGCCAAATAC
AATTGGCACGTGCTGCGTCTCTTCCGAGAGCTTCTGCGTTGTGCTTTGGTGCGCACACGTCCTGCACATC
CGACCCTCCGCCTGCAGGGGGCGCTGCACCCAGCGCGCTGCAGCCTCATGTGAGAATTCATCGTGACTGA
CTGACGATCTGCCTCGCGCGTTTCGGTGATGACGGTGAAAACCTCTGACACATGCAGCTCCCGGAGACGG
TCACAGCTTGTCTGTAAGCGGATGCCGGGAGCAGACAAGCCCGTCAGGGCGCGTCAGCGGGTGTTGGCGG
GTGTCGGGGCGCAGCCATGACCCAGTCACGTAGCGATAGCGGAGTGTATAATTCTTGAAGACGAAAGGGC
CTCGTGATACGCCTA
