>Addgene plasmid #55674 | RASL10A | addgene partial sequence | sequence record 92853 | pGEX3 5'-CCGGGAGCTGCATGTGTCAGAGG-3'
CGCGCGAGGCAGATCGTCAGTCAGTCACGATGAATTCTCACATGAGGCTGCAGCGCGCTGGGTGCAGCGC
CCCCTGCAGGCGGAGGGTCGGATGTGCAGGACGTGTGCGCACCAAAGCACAACGCAGAAGCTCTCGGAAG
AGACGCAGCACGTGCCAATTGTATTTGGCTGAGCACTCGAGGTAGCCACAGCGCCAGCCCCTACGAACTA
GAGTGGCCAGTGCACGGCGAGGTCCGAAGCGCAGCCGCTGACGGTCCCGCTTGTTGCCTACCACCAGGAT
GGGTGCCTCTGGTGCTCCCGCCGGCCTGTTTTCTGCTATACGCTGCCTCAGGGCTTTAACATAATCGAAA
CTGTCGGGGCTGCAGATGTCGTAGACCAGCACAAAGGCGTCTGTGTCCTGCAAGCTCCAGTCTTTAGGGT
CCGGCCACTCCTCAAGACTTCTGGGGCTTGAGCCGGGTCCAGCGACGTCACCATCGCGGATACTCAGGTC
GTAGACCGCGCCGTCGAGCAGCACCGCGGGTCGGTAGAGGCAGGGACTGTCCGTGGGTCGGTGGCGCTCA
GGATAGTCACCAAACAAGAATTGGCGGATGATGGCGGTCTTACCCACTCCCGGAGCACCCAGAACAGCCA
CCCGCAGGCTGCCGCCGGATCCACGCGGAACCAGATCCGATTTTGGAGGATGGTCGCCACCACCAAACGT
GGCTTGCCAGCCCTGCAAAGGCCATGCTATATACTTGCTGGATTTCAAGTACTTATCAATTTGTGGGATA
GCTTCAATACGTTTTTTAAAACAAACTAATTTTGGGAACGCATCCAGGCACATTGGGTCCATGTATAAAA
CAACATCAAGAGCGTCATACAACATGAAGTCAGGATGGGTTACATGATCACCATTTAAATATG
