[The description below was written by a language model from this plasmid's Addgene catalogue record.]
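Description:
RASL10A is a bacterial expression plasmid built on the pGEX2T backbone (a commercial vector of about 4.9 kb before insertion) and carrying the coding sequence for mouse RASL10A, a RAS-like small GTPase family member encoded by the Rasl10a gene. The plasmid is selected with ampicillin and is listed as high copy. The recorded propagation host is a BL21-derived DE3 expression strain that supplies extra rare-codon tRNAs, which indicates the plasmid is intended for protein production, not only for cloning. No feature table accompanies the record, so the origin of replication and other backbone elements are not individually documented.

The insert was placed between the BamHI and EcoRI sites of the vector, and both sites remain intact, so the fragment can be excised or transferred. The record gives the promoter as lac; pGEX vectors in general use an IPTG-inducible lac-type hybrid promoter under lac repressor control. In pGEX2T, genes cloned at these sites are normally expressed as N-terminal glutathione S-transferase fusions with a thrombin cleavage site between GST and the partner protein. The record lists no tag explicitly, although it does name a GST-based sequencing primer, which fits that arrangement. Such a fusion allows affinity purification on glutathione resin and use in pull-down experiments.

The stated purpose is simply expression of mouse RASL10A. The associated study examined how RAS and RHO family GTPases directly regulate different phosphoinositide 3-kinase isoforms, suggesting the recombinant protein was made for biochemical binding or activity assays within a panel of small GTPases, though the record does not describe the specific experiments.
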