Addgene plasmid #55674: RASL10A
Purpose: expression of mouse RASL10A
Depositing lab: Julian Downward. Depositing organization: Cancer Research UK. Publication: RAS and RHO families of GTPases directly regulate distinct phosphoinositide 3-kinase isoforms. Fritsch R, de Krijger I, Fritsch K, George R, Reason B, Kumar MS, Diefenbacher M, Stamp G, Downward J. Cell. 2013 May 23;153(5):1050-63. doi: 10.1016/j.cell.2013.04.031. PubMed 23706742.
Backbone
  Vector backbone: pGEX2T
  Backbone manufacturer: GE Healthcare Life Sciences
  Backbone size w/o insert (bp): 4948
  Vector type: Bacterial Expression
Growth in bacteria
  Bacterial resistance: Ampicillin, 100 μg/mL
  Growth temperature: 37°C
  Growth strain: BL21 codon plus ril de3
  Copy number: High Copy
Gene/Insert
  Gene/Insert name: RASL10A
  Species: M. musculus (mouse)
  Entrez Gene: Rasl10a (a.k.a. RP23-64E17.6, 2210403B10Rik, AI852688)
  Promoter: lac
  Cloning method: Restriction Enzyme; 5′ cloning site BamHI (not destroyed); 3′ cloning site EcoRI (not destroyed)
  Sequencing primers: 5′ lac promoter; 3′ GST-R
Terms and licenses: Academic/Nonprofit Terms; Industry Terms: Not Available to Industry
How to cite: RASL10A was a gift from Julian Downward (Addgene plasmid # 55674 ; http://n2t.net/addgene:55674 ; RRID:Addgene_55674)
